>Addgene plasmid #155042 | pLenti6.2_mCherry_ mito_roGFP2-Orp1 | addgene full sequence | sequence record 311567 | Addgene NGS Result
CGTTACATAACTTACGGTAAATGGCCCGCCTGGCTGACCGCCCAACGACCCCCGCCCATTGACGTCAATA
ATGACGTATGTTCCCATAGTAACGCCAATAGGGACTTTCCATTGACGTCAATGGGTGGAGTATTTACGGT
AAACTGCCCACTTGGCAGTACATCAAGTGTATCATATGCCAAGTACGCCCCCTATTGACGTCAATGACGG
TAAATGGCCCGCCTGGCATTATGCCCAGTACATGACCTTATGGGACTTTCCTACTTGGCAGTACATCTAC
GTATTAGTCATCGCTATTACCATGGTGATGCGGTTTTGGCAGTACATCAATGGGCGTGGATAGCGGTTTG
ACTCACGGGGATTTCCAAGTCTCCACCCCATTGACGTCAATGGGAGTTTGTTTTGGCACCAAAATCAACG
GGACTTTCCAAAATGTCGTAACAACTCCGCCCCATTGACGCAAATGGGCGGTAGGCGTGTACGGTGGGAG
GTCTATATAAGCAGAGCTCGTTTAGTGAACCGTCAGATCGCCTGGAGACGCCATCCACGCTGTTTTGACC
TCCATAGAAGACACCGACTCTAGAGATATCATGGCCTCCACTCGTGTCCTCGCCTCTCGCCTGGCCTCCC
AGATGGCTGCTTCCGCCAAGGTTGCCCGCCCTGCTGTCCGCGTTGCTCAGGTCAGCAAGCGCACCATCCA
GACTGGCTCCCCCCTCCAGACCCTCAAGCGCACCCAGATGACCTCCATCGTCAACGCCACCACCCGCCAG
GCTTTCCAGAAGCGCGCCTACTCTTCCGGATCCGTGAGCAAGGGCGAGGAGCTGTTCACCGGGGTGGTGC
CCATCCTGGTCGAGCTGGACGGCGACGTAAACGGCCACAAGTTCAGCGTGTCCGGCGAGGGCGAGGGCGA
TGCCACCTACGGCAAGCTGACCCTGAAGTTCATCTCCACCACCGGCAAGCTGCCCGTGCCCTGGCCCACC
CTCGTGACCACCCTGACCTACGGCGTGCAGTGCTTCAGCCGCTACCCCGACCACATGAAGCAGCACGACT
TCTTCAAGTCCGCCATGCCCGAAGGCTACGTCCAGGAGCGCACCATCTTCTTCAAGGACGACGGCAACTA
CAAGACCCGCGCCGAGGTGAAGTTCGAGGGCGACACCCTGGTGAACCGCATCGAGCTGAAGGGCATCGAC
TTCAAGGAGGACGGCAACATCCTGGGGCACAAGCTGGAGTACAACTACAACTGCCACAACGTCTATATCA
TGGCCGACAAGCAGAAGAACGGCATCAAGGTGAACTTCAAGATCCGCCACAACATCGAGGACGGCAGCGT
GCAGCTCGCCGACCACTACCAGCAGAACACCCCCATCGGCGACGGCCCCGTGCTGCTGCCCGACAACCAC
TACCTGAGCACCTGCTCCGCCCTGAGCAAAGACCCCAACGAGAAGCGCGATCACATGGTCCTGCTGGAGT
TCGTGACCGCCGCCGGGATCACTCTCGGCATGGACGAGCTGTACAAGACTAGTGGTGGTTCAGGTGGTGG
TGGTTCAGGTGGTGGTGGTTCAGGTGGAGGAGGATCAGGAGGAGGAGGATCAGGAGGAGGAGGATCAGGA
GGAGAATTCGATATCTCAGAATTCTATAAGCTAGCACCTGTTGACAAGAAAGGCCAACCATTCCCCTTCG
ACCAATTAAAGGGAAAAGTGGTGCTTATCGTTAATGTTGCCTCCAAATGTGGATTCACTCCTCAATACAA
AGAACTAGAGGCCTTGTACAAACGTTATAAGGACGAAGGATTTACCATCATCGGGTTCCCATGCAACCAG
TTTGGCCACCAAGAACCTGGCTCTGATGAAGAAATTGCCCAGTTCTGCCAACTGAACTATGGCGTGACTT
TCCCCATTATGAAAAAAATTGACGTTAATGGTGGCAATGAGGACCCTGTTTACAAGTTTTTGAAGAGCCA
AAAATCCGGTATGTTGGGCTTGAGAGGTATCAAATGGAATTTTGAAAAATTCTTAGTCGATAAAAAGGGT
AAAGTGTACGAAAGATACTCTTCACTAACCAAACCTTCTTCGTTGTCCGAAACCATCGAAGAACTTTTGA
AAGAGGTGGAAACCGAGGGCAGAGGAAGTCTTCTAACATGCGGTGACGTGGAGGAGAATCCCGGCCCTCC
ATGGTGGCGCGCCACCATGGTGAGCAAGGGCGAGGAGGATAACATGGCCATCATCAAGGAGTTCATGCGC
TTCAAGGTGCACATGGAGGGCTCCGTGAACGGCCACGAGTTCGAGATCGAGGGCGAGGGCGAGGGCCGCC
CCTACGAGGGCACCCAGACCGCCAAGCTGAAGGTGACCAAGGGTGGCCCCCTGCCCTTCGCCTGGGACAT
CCTGTCCCCTCAGTTCATGTACGGCTCCAAGGCCTACGTGAAGCACCCCGCCGACATCCCCGACTACTTG
AAGCTGTCCTTCCCCGAGGGCTTCAAGTGGGAGCGCGTGATGAACTTCGAGGACGGCGGCGTGGTGACCG
TGACCCAGGACTCCTCCCTGCAGGACGGCGAGTTCATCTACAAGGTGAAGCTGCGCGGCACCAACTTCCC
CTCCGACGGCCCCGTAATGCAGAAGAAGACCATGGGCTGGGAGGCCTCCTCCGAGCGGATGTACCCCGAG
GACGGCGCCCTGAAGGGCGAGATCAAGCAGAGGCTGAAGCTGAAGGACGGCGGCCACTACGACGCTGAGG
TCAAGACCACCTACAAGGCCAAGAAGCCCGTGCAGCTGCCCGGCGCCTACAACGTCAACATCAAGTTGGA
CATCACCTCCCACAACGAGGACTACACCATCGTGGAACAGTACGAACGCGCCGAGGGCCGCCACTCCACC
GGCGGCATGGACGAGCTGTACAAGTAGGCGGCCGCGTCGACAATCAACCTCTGGATTACAAAATTTGTGA
AAGATTGACTGGTATTCTTAACTATGTTGCTCCTTTTACGCTATGTGGATACGCTGCTTTAATGCCTTTG
TATCATGCTATTGCTTCCCGTATGGCTTTCATTTTCTCCTCCTTGTATAAATCCTGGTTGCTGTCTCTTT
ATGAGGAGTTGTGGCCCGTTGTCAGGCAACGTGGCGTGGTGTGCACTGTGTTTGCTGACGCAACCCCCAC
TGGTTGGGGCATTGCCACCACCTGTCAGCTCCTTTCCGGGACTTTCGCTTTCCCCCTCCCTATTGCCACG
GCGGAACTCATCGCCGCCTGCCTTGCCCGCTGCTGGACAGGGGCTCGGCTGTTGGGCACTGACAATTCCG
TGGTGTTGTCGGGGAAGCTGACGTCCTTTCCATGGCTGCTCGCCTGTGTTGCCACCTGGATTCTGCGCGG
GACGTCCTTCTGCTACGTCCCTTCGGCCCTCAATCCAGCGGACCTTCCTTCCCGCGGCCTGCTGCCGGCT
CTGCGGCCTCTTCCGCGTCTTCGCCTTCGCCCTCAGACGAGTCGGATCTCCCTTTGGGCCGCCTCCCCGC
CTGGAATTCTACCGGGTAGGGGAGGCGCTTTTCCCAAGGCAGTCTGGAGCATGCGCTTTAGCAGCCCCGC
TGGGCACTTGGCGCTACACAAGTGGCCTCTGGCCTCGCACACATTCCACATCCACCGGTAGGCGCCAACC
GGCTCCGTTCTTTGGTGGCCCCTTCGCGCCACCTTCTACTCCTCCCCTAGTCAGGAAGTTCCCCCCCGCC
CCGCAGCTCGCGTCGTGCAGGACGTGACAAATGGAAGTAGCACGTCTCACTAGTCTCGTGCAGATGGACA
GCACCGCTGAGCAATGGAAGCGGGTAGGCCTTTGGGGCAGCGGCCAATAGCAGCTTTGCTCCTTCGCTTT
CTGGGCTCAGAGGCTGGGAAGGGGTGGGTCCGGGGGCGGGCTCAGGGGCGGGCTCAGGGGCGGGGCGGGC
GCCCGAAGGTCCTCCGGAGGCCCGGCATTCTGCACGCTTCAAAAGCGCACGTCTGCCGCGCTGTTCTCCT
CTTCCTCATCTCCGGGCCTTTCGACCTGCAGCCCAAGCTTACCATGACCGAGTACAAGCCCACGGTGCGC
CTCGCCACCCGCGACGACGTCCCCAGGGCCGTACGCACCCTCGCCGCCGCGTTCGCCGACTACCCCGCCA
CGCGCCACACCGTCGATCCGGACCGCCACATCGAGCGGGTCACCGAGCTGCAAGAACTCTTCCTCACGCG
CGTCGGGCTCGACATCGGCAAGGTGTGGGTCGCGGACGACGGCGCCGCGGTGGCGGTCTGGACCACGCCG
GAGAGCGTCGAAGCGGGGGCGGTGTTCGCCGAGATCGGCCCGCGCATGGCCGAGTTGAGCGGTTCCCGGC
TGGCCGCGCAGCAACAGATGGAAGGCCTCCTGGCGCCGCACCGGCCCAAGGAGCCCGCGTGGTTCCTGGC
CACCGTCGGCGTCTCGCCCGACCACCAGGGCAAGGGTCTGGGCAGCGCCGTCGTGCTCCCCGGAGTGGAG
GCGGCCGAGCGCGCCGGGGTGCCCGCCTTCCTGGAGACCTCCGCGCCCCGCAACCTCCCCTTCTACGAGC
GGCTCGGCTTCACCGTCACCGCCGACGTCGAGGTGCCCGAAGGACCGCGCACCTGGTGCATGACCCGCAA
GCCCGGTGCCTGACGCCCGCCCCACGACCCGCAGCGCCCGACCGAAAGGAGCGCACGACCCCATGCATCT
CGAGGGCCCGGTACCTTTAAGACCAATGACTTACAAGGCAGCTGTAGATCTTAGCCACTTTTTAAAAGAA
AAGGGGGGACTGGAAGGGCTAGCTCACTCCCAACGAAGACAAGATCTGCTTTTTGCTTGTACTGGGTCTC
TCTGGTTAGACCAGATCTGAGCCTGGGAGCTCTCTGGCTAACTAGGGAACCCACTGCTTAAGCCTCAATA
AAGCTTGCCTTGAGTGCTTCAAGTAGTGTGTGCCCGTCTGTTGTGTGACTCTGGTAACTAGAGATCCCTC
AGACCCTTTTAGTCAGTGTGGAAAATCTCTAGCAGTAGTAGTTCATGTCATCTTATTATTCAGTATTTAT
AACTTGCAAAGAAATGAATATCAGAGAGTGAGAGGAACTTGTTTATTGCAGCTTATAATGGTTACAAATA
AAGCAATAGCATCACAAATTTCACAAATAAAGCATTTTTTTCACTGCATTCTAGTTGTGGTTTGTCCAAA
CTCATCAATGTATCTTATCATGTCTGGCTCTAGCTATCCCGCCCCTAACTCCGCCCATCCCGCCCCTAAC
TCCGCCCAGTTCCGCCCATTCTCCGCCCCATGGCTGACTAATTTTTTTTATTTATGCAGAGGCCGAGGCC
GCCTCGGCCTCTGAGCTATTCCAGAAGTAGTGAGGAGGCTTTTTTGGAGGCCTAGGGACGTACCCAATTC
GCCCTATAGTGAGTCGTATTACGCGCGCTCACTGGCCGTCGTTTTACAACGTCGTGACTGGGAAAACCCT
GGCGTTACCCAACTTAATCGCCTTGCAGCACATCCCCCTTTCGCCAGCTGGCGTAATAGCGAAGAGGCCC
GCACCGATCGCCCTTCCCAACAGTTGCGCAGCCTGAATGGCGAATGGG
[124 nt withheld, positions 5579-5702]
C
[91 nt withheld, positions 5704-5794]
A
[49 nt withheld, positions 5796-5844]
CCTTTGACGTTGGAGTCCACGTTCTTT
[37 nt withheld, positions 5872-5908]
ACCCTATCTCGGTCTATTCTTTTGATTTATAAGGGATTTTGCCGATTTCGGCCTATTGGTTAAAAAATGA
GCTGATTTAACAAAAATTTAACGCGAATTTTAACAAAATATTAACGCTTACAATTTAGGTGGCACTTTTC
GGGGAAATGTGCGCGGAACCCCTATTTGTTTATTTTTCTAAATACATTCAAATATGTATCCGCTCATGAG
ACAATAACCCTGATAAATGCTTCAATAATATTGAAAAAGGAAGAGTATGAGTATTCAACATTTCCGTGTC
GCCCTTATTCCCTTTTTTGCGGCATTTTGCCTTCCTGTTTTTGCTCACCCAGAAACGCTGGTGAAAGTAA
AAGATGCTGAAGATCAGTTGGGTGCACGAGTGGGTTACATCGAACTGGATCTCAACAGCGGTAAGATCCT
TGAGAGTTTTCGCCCCGAAGAACGTTTTCCAATGATGAGCACTTTTAAAGTTCTGCTATGTGGCGCGGTA
TTATCCCGTATTGACGCCGGGCAAGAGCAACTCGGTCGCCGCATACACTATTCTCAGAATGACTTGGTTG
AGTACTCACCAGTCACAGAAAAGCATCTTACGGATGGCATGACAGTAAGAGAATTATGCAGTGCTGCCAT
AACCATGAGTGATAACACTGCGGCCAACTTACTTCTGACAACGATCGGAGGACCGAAGGAGCTAACCGCT
TTTTTGCACAACATGGGGGATCATGTAACTCGCCTTGATCGTTGGGAACCGGAGCTGAATGAAGCCATAC
CAAACGACGAGCGTGACACCACGATGCCTGTAGCAATGGCAACAACGTTGCGCAAACTATTAACTGGCGA
ACTACTTACTCTAGCTTCCCGGCAACAATTAATAGACTGGATGGAGGCGGATAAAGTTGCAGGACCACTT
CTGCGCTCGGCCCTTCCGGCTGGCTGGTTTATTGCTGATAAATCTGGAGCCGGTGAGCGTGGGTCTCGCG
GTATCATTGCAGCACTGGGGCCAGATGGTAAGCCCTCCCGTATCGTAGTTATCTACACGACGGGGAGTCA
GGCAACTATGGATGAACGAAATAGACAGATCGCTGAGATAGGTGCCTCACTGATTAAGCATTGGTAACTG
TCAGACCAAGTTTACTCATATATACTTTAGATTGATTTAAAACTTCATTTTTAATTTAAAAGGATCTAGG
TGAAGATCCTTTTTGATAATCTCATGACCAAAATCCCTTAACGTGAGTTTTCGTTCCACTGAGCGTCAGA
CCCCGTAGAAAAGATCAAAGGATCTTCTTGAGATCCTTTTTTTCTGCGCGTAATCTGCTGCTTGCAAACA
AAAAAACCACCGCTACCAGCGGTGGTTTGTTTGCCGGATCAAGAGCTACCAACTCTTTTTCCGAAGGTAA
CTGGCTTCAGCAGAGCGCAGATACCAAATACTGTTCTTCTAGTGTAGCCGTAGTTAGGCCACCACTTCAA
GAACTCTGTAGCACCGCCTACATACCTCGCTCTGCTAATCCTGTTACCAGTGGCTGCTGCCAGTGGCGAT
AAGTCGTGTCTTACCGGGTTGGACTCAAGACGATAGTTACCGGATAAGGCGCAGCGGTCGGGCTGAACGG
GGGGTTCGTGCACACAGCCCAGCTTGGAGCGAACGACCTACACCGAACTGAGATACCTACAGCGTGAGCT
ATGAGAAAGCGCCACGCTTCCCGAAGGGAGAAAGGCGGACAGGTATCCGGTAAGCGGCAGGGTCGGAACA
GGAGAGCGCACGAGGGAGCTTCCAGGGGGAAACGCCTGGTATCTTTATAGTCCTGTCGGGTTTCGCCACC
TCTGACTTGAGCGTCGATTTTTGTGATGCTCGTCAGGGGGGCGGAGCCTATGGAAAAACGCCAGCAACGC
GGCCTTTTTACGGTTCCTGGCCTTTTGCTGGCCTTTTGCTCACATGTTCTTTCCTGCGTTATCCCCTGAT
TCTGTGGATAACCGTATTACCGCCTTTGAGTGAGCTGATACCGCTCGCCGCAGCCGAACGACCGAGCGCA
GCGAGTCAGTGAGCGAGGAAGCGGAAGAGCGCCCAATACGCAAACCGCCTCTCCCCGCGCGTTGGCCGAT
TCATTAATGCAGCTGGCACGACAGGTTTCCCGACTGGAAAGCGGGCAGTGAGCGCAACGCAATTAATGTG
AGTTAGCTCACTCATTAGGCACCCCAGGCTTTACACTTTATGCTTCCGGCTCGTATGTTGTGTGGAATTG
TGAGCGGATAACAATTTCACACAGGAAACAGCTATGACCATGATTACGCCAAGCGCGCAATTAACCCTCA
CTAAAGGGAACAAAAGCTGGAGCTGCAAGCTTAATGTAGTCTTATGCAATACTCTTGTAGTCTTGCAACA
TGGTAACGATGAGTTAGCAACATGCCTTACAAGGAGAGAAAAAGCACCGTGCATGCCGATTGGTGGAAGT
AAGGTGGTACGATCGTGCCTTATTAGGAAGGCAACAGACGGGTCTGACATGGATTGGACGAACCACTGAA
TTGCCGCATTGCAGAGATATTGTATTTAAGTGCCTAGCTCGATACATAAACGGGTCTCTCTGGTTAGACC
AGATCTGAGCCTGGGAGCTCTCTGGCTAACTAGGGAACCCACTGCTTAAGCCTCAATAAAGCTTGCCTTG
AGTGCTTCAAGTAGTGTGTGCCCGTCTGTTGTGTGACTCTGGTAACTAGAGATCCCTCAGACCCTTTTAG
TCAGTGTGGAAAATCTCTAGCAGTGGCGCCCGAACAGGGACTTGAAAGCGAAAGGGAAACCAGAGGAGCT
CTCTCGACGCAGGACTCGGCTTGCTGAAGCGCGCACGGCAAGAGGCGAGGGGCGGCGACTGGTGAGTACG
CCAAAAATTTTGACTAGCGGAGGCTAGAAGGAGAGAGATGGGTGCGAGAGCGTCAGTATTAAGCGGGGGA
GAATTAGATCGCGATGGGAAAAAATTCGGTTAAGGCCAGGGGGAAAGAAAAAATATAAATTAAAACATAT
AGTATGGGCAAGCAGGGAGCTAGAACGATTCGCAGTTAATCCTGGCCTGTTAGAAACATCAGAAGGCTGT
AGACAAATACTGGGACAGCTACAACCATCCCTTCAGACAGGATCAGAAGAACTTAGATCATTATATAATA
CAGTAGCAACCCTCTATTGTGTGCATCAAAGGATAGAGATAAAAGACACCAAGGAAGCTTTAGACAAGAT
AGAGGAAGAGCAAAACAAAAGTAAGACCACCGCACAGCAAGCGGCCGCTGATCTTCAGACCTGGAGGAGG
AGATATGAGGGACAATTGGAGAAGTGAATTATATAAATATAAAGTAGTAAAAATTGAACCATTAGGAGTA
GCACCCACCAAGGCAAAGAGAAGAGTGGTGCAGAGAGAAAAAAGAGCAGTGGGAATAGGAGCTTTGTTCC
TTGGGTTCTTGGGAGCAGCAGGAAGCACTATGGGCGCAGCGTCAATGACGCTGACGGTACAGGCCAGACA
ATTATTGTCTGGTATAGTGCAGCAGCAGAACAATTTGCTGAGGGCTATTGAGGCGCAACAGCATCTGTTG
CAACTCACAGTCTGGGGCATCAAGCAGCTCCAGGCAAGAATCCTGGCTGTGGAAAGATACCTAAAGGATC
AACAGCTCCTGGGGATTTGGGGTTGCTCTGGAAAACTCATTTGCACCACTGCTGTGCCTTGGAATGCTAG
TTGGAGTAATAAATCTCTGGAACAGATTTGGAATCACACGACCTGGATGGAGTGGGACAGAGAAATTAAC
AATTACACAAGCTTAATACACTCCTTAATTGAAGAATCGCAAAACCAGCAAGAAAAGAATGAACAAGAAT
TATTGGAATTAGATAAATGGGCAAGTTTGTGGAATTGGTTTAACATAACAAATTGGCTGTGGTATATAAA
ATTATTCATAATGATAGTAGGAGGCTTGGTAGGTTTAAGAATAGTTTTTGCTGTACTTTCTATAGTGAAT
AGAGTTAGGCAGGGATATTCACCATTATCGTTTCAGACCCACCTCCCAACCCCGAGGGGACCCGACAGGC
CCGAAGGAATAGAAGAAGAAGGTGGAGAGAGAGACAGAGACAGATCCATTCGATTAGTGAACGGATCTCG
ACGGTATCGGTTAACTTTTAAAAGAAAAGGGGGGATTGGGGGGTACAGTGCAGGGGAAAGAATAGTAGAC
ATAATAGCAACAGACATACAAACTAAAGAATTACAAAAACAAATTACAAAATTCAAAATTTTATCGATAA
GCTTGGGAGTTCCG
Features (pLannotate 1.2.2; 31 found; start..end, strand, type, name):
      1..304     +  enhancer       CMV enhancer: human cytomegalovirus immediate early enhancer
    305..508     +  promoter       CMV promoter: human cytomegalovirus (CMV) immediate early promoter
    591..797     +  CDS            oli (fragment): ATP9_NEUCR - Also known as atp-9, atp9, prl-1. Experimental evidence at protein level: Swiss-Prot protein existence level 1. Mitochondrial membrane ATP synthase (F(1)F(0) ATP synthase or Complex V) produces ATP from ADP in the presence of a proton gradient across the membrane which is generated by electron transport complexes of the respiratory chain. F-type ATPases consist of two structural domains, F(1) - containing the extramembraneous catalytic core and F(0) - containing the membrane proton channel, linked together by a central stalk and a peripheral stalk. During catalysis, ATP synthesis
    804..1517    +  CDS            EGFP: the original enhanced GFP (Yang et al., 1996) mammalian codon-optimized
   1623..2111    +  CDS            HYR1: GPX3_YEAST - Also known as GPX3 From Saccharomyces cerevisiae (strain ATCC 204508 / S288c) (Baker's yeast).
   2187..2897    +  CDS            mCherry: monomeric derivative of DsRed fluorescent protein (Shaner et al., 2004) mammalian codon-optimized
   2912..3500    +  misc_feature   WPRE: woodchuck hepatitis virus posttranscriptional regulatory element
   3514..4013    +  promoter       PGK promoter: mouse phosphoglycerate kinase 1 promoter
   4034..4633    +  CDS            PuroR: puromycin N-acetyltransferase; pac from Streptomyces alboniger; confers resistance to puromycin
   4701..4838    +  CDS            nef (fragment): NEF_HV1LA - Experimental evidence at protein level: Swiss-Prot protein existence level 1. Extracellular Nef protein targets CD4(+) T-lymphocytes for apoptosis by interacting with CXCR4 surface receptors. From Human immunodeficiency virus type 1 group M subtype B (isolate Lai) (HIV-1).
   4824..5004    +  LTR            5' LTR (truncated): truncated 5' long terminal repeat (LTR) from HIV-1
   5076..5197    +  polyA_signal   SV40 poly(A) signal: SV40 polyadenylation signal
   5237..5372    +  rep_origin     SV40 ori: SV40 origin of replication
   5393..5411    -  promoter       T7 promoter: promoter for bacteriophage T7 RNA polymerase
   5419..5574    +  CDS            lacZα (fragment): LacZα fragment of β-galactosidase; lacZ fragment
   5579..6007    +  rep_origin     f1 ori (sequence partly withheld): f1 bacteriophage origin of replication; arrow indicates direction of (+) strand synthesis
   6060..6164    +  promoter       AmpR promoter: bla
   6165..7025    +  CDS            AmpR: β-lactamase; bla; confers resistance to ampicillin, carbenicillin, and related antibiotics
   7196..7784    +  rep_origin     ori: high-copy-number ColE1/pMB1/pBR322/pUC origin of replication
   7967..8059    +  CDS            lacI (fragment): lac repressor; lacI; The lac repressor binds to the lac operator to inhibit transcription in E. coli. This inhibition can be relieved by adding lactose or isopropyl-β-D-thiogalactopyranoside (IPTG).
   8072..8093    +  protein_bind   CAP binding site: CAP binding activates transcription in the presence of cAMP. E. coli catabolite activator protein
   8108..8138    +  promoter       lac promoter: promoter for the E. coli lac operon
   8146..8162    +  protein_bind   lac operator: The lac repressor binds to the lac operator to inhibit transcription in E. coli. This inhibition can be relieved by adding lactose or isopropyl-β-D-thiogalactopyranoside (IPTG). lac repressor encoded by lacI
   8207..8225    +  promoter       T3 promoter: promoter for bacteriophage T3 RNA polymerase
   8253..8479    +  promoter       RSV promoter: Rous sarcoma virus enhancer/promoter
   8480..8660    +  LTR            5' LTR (truncated): truncated 5' long terminal repeat (LTR) from HIV-1
   8707..8832    +  misc_feature   HIV-1 Ψ: packaging signal of human immunodeficiency virus type 1
   8816..9179    +  CDS            HIV-1 gag (fragment): gag protein from human immunodeficiency virus 1; gag
   9325..9558    +  misc_feature   RRE: The Rev response element (RRE) of HIV-1 allows for Rev-dependent mRNA export from the nucleus to the cytoplasm.
   9935..10035   +  CDS            Rev (fragment): human immunodeficiency virus 1 (HIV-1) Rev protein; rev; enhances nuclear export of unspliced and incompletely spliced viral mRNAs
  10054..10170   +  misc_feature   cPPT/CTS: central polypurine tract and central termination sequence of HIV-1
