[The description below was written by a language model from this plasmid's Addgene catalogue record and pLannotate feature annotations shown in this document.]
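Description:
pLenti6.2_mCherry_ mito_roGFP2-Orp1 is a lentiviral mammalian expression plasmid of about 10.2 kb, built on the pLenti6.2 backbone, that encodes a mitochondrially targeted fluorescent redox reporter. It is propagated in E. coli under ampicillin selection (AmpR) from a ColE1/pUC-type origin, although the catalogue lists it as low copy and names a recombination-tolerant strain, as is common for LTR-containing plasmids. An f1 origin, an SV40 origin and leftover lac/T3/T7 cloning-vector elements are also annotated. The viral architecture is third-generation in style. An RSV promoter fused to a truncated HIV-1 5' LTR drives the genomic RNA, followed by the Ψ packaging signal with a gag fragment, the RRE for Rev-dependent export and the cPPT/CTS. A truncated downstream LTR and SV40 poly(A) signal close the transfer cassette.

Between the LTRs, the CMV enhancer/promoter drives the sensor. An N-terminal presequence derived from Neurospora crassa ATP synthase subunit 9 serves as the mitochondrial targeting signal. It is followed by roGFP2 (annotated by similarity as EGFP) and then the S. cerevisiae thiol peroxidase Orp1 (HYR1/GPX3). In such fusions Orp1 is oxidised by hydrogen peroxide and relays that oxidation to the redox-sensitive GFP, shifting its excitation ratio. An mCherry coding sequence lies just downstream of Orp1, presumably as a redox-insensitive marker of transduced cells. The record does not state how it is linked to or separated from the sensor. A WPRE enhances transcript expression, and a separate mouse PGK promoter drives puromycin N-acetyltransferase for selecting stably transduced cells. The stated use is as a fluorescent redox reporter, and the design suits monitoring mitochondrial peroxide in mammalian cells.
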