Addgene plasmid #155042: pLenti6.2_mCherry_ mito_roGFP2-Orp1
Purpose: Fluorescent redox reporter
Depositing lab: Vanessa LaPointe. Depositing organization: Maastricht University, Faculty of Health. Medicine and Life Sciences/MERLN Institute.
Backbone
  Vector backbone: pLenti6.2
  Total vector size (bp): 10175
  Vector type: Mammalian Expression, Lentiviral
  Selectable markers: Puromycin
Growth in bacteria
  Bacterial resistance: Ampicillin, 100 μg/mL
  Growth temperature: 37°C
  Growth strain: NEB Stable
  Copy number: Low Copy
Gene/Insert
  Gene/Insert name: Orp1 (alt name: GPX3_YEAST)
  Species: S. cerevisiae (budding yeast)
  Entrez Gene: HYR1 (a.k.a. YIR037W, GPX3, ORP1)
  Promoter: CMV
  Tag / fusion protein: roGFP2 (N terminal on insert); mitochondrial targeting sequence (N terminal on insert)
  Cloning method: Restriction Enzyme; 5′ cloning site XbaI (not destroyed); 3′ cloning site AscI (not destroyed)
  Sequencing primers: 5′ CMV-FW; 3′ WPRE-RV
Terms and licenses: Academic/Nonprofit Terms; Industry Terms: Not Available to Industry
How to cite: pLenti6.2_mCherry_ mito_roGFP2-Orp1 was a gift from Vanessa LaPointe (Addgene plasmid # 155042 ; http://n2t.net/addgene:155042 ; RRID:Addgene_155042)
